Addgene plasmid #54256: mEmerald-Ska1-C-18
Purpose: Localization: Kinetochore, Excitation: 487, Emission: 509
Depositing lab: Michael Davidson. Depositing organization: Florida State University, Tallahassee.
Backbone
  Vector backbone: mEmerald-C1
  Backbone size w/o insert (bp): 4750
  Vector type: Mammalian Expression
  Selectable markers: Neomycin (select with G418)
Growth in bacteria
  Bacterial resistance: Kanamycin, 50 μg/mL
  Growth temperature: 37°C
  Growth strain: DH5alpha
  Copy number: High Copy
Gene/Insert
  Gene/Insert name: Ska1 (alt name: NM_145060.3)
  Species: H. sapiens (human)
  Mutation: V91G and H229R in Ska1
  Entrez Gene: SKA1 (a.k.a. C18orf24)
  Promoter: CMV
  Tag / fusion protein: mEmerald (N terminal on backbone)
  Cloning method: Unknown
  Sequencing primers: 5′ CMV-F; 3′ SV40pA-R
Terms and licenses: Academic/Nonprofit Terms; Industry Terms
Depositor comments: . Excitation = 487; Emission = 509. Localization data: Kinetochore
How to cite: mEmerald-Ska1-C-18 was a gift from Michael Davidson (Addgene plasmid # 54256 ; http://n2t.net/addgene:54256 ; RRID:Addgene_54256)
