[The description below was written by a language model from this plasmid's Addgene catalogue record and the feature table of its GenBank file.]
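Description:
mEmerald-Ska1-C-18 is a mammalian expression plasmid built on the mEmerald-C1 backbone (about 4.75 kb without insert) that produces human SKA1 (also known as C18orf24) fused to the green fluorescent protein mEmerald. Transcription is driven by the CMV promoter, a strong constitutive promoter in most mammalian cell lines. The fluorescent protein sits at the N terminus of the fusion and is supplied by the backbone, so Ska1 follows mEmerald in the reading frame. The Ska1 insert carries two recorded amino-acid changes relative to the reference transcript, V91G and H229R. The plasmid is maintained at high copy in E. coli under kanamycin selection. A neomycin resistance marker allows G418 selection of transfected mammalian cells, for example to derive stable lines. The cloning method is not recorded, and the record does not explain the "18" in the name.

The sequence record held for this plasmid is partial, covering 1,587 bp rather than the whole construct. Its annotations show a Kozak consensus for efficient translation initiation immediately ahead of a mammalian codon-optimized mEmerald coding sequence, described as a bright monomeric GFP variant, plus binding sites for standard EGFP sequencing primers. The region downstream of mEmerald is unannotated, and the Ska1 coding sequence, the promoter, the polyadenylation signal, the replication origin and the resistance cassettes do not appear as features.

The construct is intended as a fluorescent localization marker. The fusion is reported to label kinetochores, with excitation at 487 nm and emission at 509 nm, making it suitable for imaging kinetochores in mammalian cells by fluorescence microscopy.
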