LOCUS       Exported 1587 bp ds-DNA linear SYN 05-JUN-2021
DEFINITION  Localization: Kinetochore, Excitation: 487, Emission: 509.
ACCESSION   .
VERSION     .
KEYWORDS    mEmerald-Ska1-C-18
SOURCE      synthetic DNA construct
  ORGANISM  synthetic DNA construct
REFERENCE   1 (bases 1 to 1587)
  TITLE     Davidson mEmerald
REFERENCE   2 (bases 1 to 1587)
  AUTHORS   .
  TITLE     Direct Submission
  JOURNAL   Exported Jun 5, 2021 from SnapGene Server 1.1.58
            http://www.snapgene.com
FEATURES             Location/Qualifiers
     source          1..1587
                     /organism="synthetic DNA construct"
                     /mol_type="other DNA"
     regulatory      20..29
                     /regulatory_class="other"
                     /note="vertebrate consensus sequence for strong initiation
                     of translation (Kozak, 1987)"
     CDS             26..742
                     /codon_start=1
                     /product="brightly fluorescent monomeric variant of GFP"
                     /label=mEmerald
                     /note="mammalian codon-optimized"
                     /translation="MVSKGEELFTGVVPILVELDGDVNGHKFSVSGEGEGDATYGKLTL
                     KFICTTGKLPVPWPTLVTTLTYGVQCFARYPDHMKQHDFFKSAMPEGYVQERTIFFKDD
                     GNYKTRAEVKFEGDTLVNRIELKGIDFKEDGNILGHKLEYNYNSHKVYITADKQKNGIK
                     VNFKTRHNIEDGSVQLADHYQQNTPIGDGPVLLPDNHYLSTQSKLSKDPNEKRDHMVLL
                     EFVTAAGITLGMDELYK"
     primer_bind     complement(71..92)
                     /label=EGFP-N
                     /note="EGFP, reverse primer"
     primer_bind     complement(332..351)
                     /label=EXFP-R
                     /note="For distinguishing EGFP variants, reverse primer"
     primer_bind     679..700
                     /label=EGFP-C
                     /note="EGFP, forward primer"
ORIGIN
        1 tccgctagcg ctaccggtcg ccaccatggt gagcaagggc gaggagctgt tcaccggggt
       61 ggtgcccatc ctggtcgagc tggacggcga cgtaaacggc cacaagttca gcgtgtccgg
      121 cgagggcgag ggcgatgcca cctacggcaa gctgaccctg aagttcatct gcaccaccgg
      181 caagctgccc gtgccctggc ccaccctcgt gaccaccttg acctacggcg tgcagtgctt
      241 cgcccgctac cccgaccaca tgaagcagca cgacttcttc aagtccgcca tgcccgaagg
      301 ctacgtccag gagcgcacca tcttcttcaa ggacgacggc aactacaaga cccgcgccga
      361 ggtgaagttc gagggcgaca ccctggtgaa ccgcatcgag ctgaagggca tcgacttcaa
      421 ggaggacggc aacatcctgg ggcacaagct ggagtacaac tacaacagcc acaaggtcta
      481 tatcaccgcc gacaagcaga agaacggcat caaggtgaac ttcaagaccc gccacaacat
      541 cgaggacggc agcgtgcagc tcgccgacca ctaccagcag aacaccccca tcggcgacgg
      601 ccccgtgctg ctgcccgaca accactacct gagcacccag tccaagctga gcaaagaccc
      661 caacgagaag cgcgatcaca tggtcctgct ggagttcgtg accgccgccg ggatcactct
      721 cggcatggac gagctgtaca agtccggaag tgctggcagc ggtggaggca gcgcatccgg
      781 cggaggcagc ggaagcgcct cgtcagatct ggaacaatta tgctctcatg ttaatgaaaa
      841 gattggcaat attaagaaaa ccttatcatt aagaaactgt ggccaggaac ctaccttgaa
      901 aactgtatta aataaaatag gagatgagat cattgtaata aatgaacttc taaataaatt
      961 ggaattggaa attcagtatc aagaacaaac caacaattca ctcaaggaac tctgtgaatc
     1021 tcttgaagaa gattacaaag acatagaaca tcttaaagaa aacggtcctt cccatttgcc
     1081 tcaagtaaca gtaacccaga gctgtgttaa gggatcagat cttgatcctg aagaaccaat
     1141 caaagttgaa gaacctgaac ccgtaaagaa gcctcccaaa gagcaaagaa gtattaagga
     1201 aatgccattt ataacttgtg atgagttcaa tggtgttcct tcgtacatga aatcccgctt
     1261 aacctataat caaattaatg atgttattaa agaaatcaac aaggcagtaa ttagtaaata
     1321 taaaatccta catcagccaa aaaagtctat gaattctgtg accagaaatc tctatcacag
     1381 atttattgat gaagaaacga aggataccaa aggtcgttat tttatagtgg aagctgacat
     1441 aaaggagttc acaactttga aagctgacaa gaagtttcgc gtgttactga atattttacg
     1501 acactgccgg aggctatcag aggtccgagg gggaggactt actcgttatg ttataacctg
     1561 aggatccacc ggatctagat aactgat
//
