>Addgene plasmid #54256 | mEmerald-Ska1-C-18 | addgene partial sequence | sequence record 92643 | EGFP-C 5'-CATGGTCCTGCTGGAGTTCGTG-3'
CGAGCTGTACAAGTCCGGAAGTGCTGGCAGCGGTGGAGGCAGCGCATCCGGCGGAGGCAGCGGAAGCGCC
TCGTCAGATCTGGAACAATTATGCTCTCATGTTAATGAAAAGATTGGCAATATTAAGAAAACCTTATCAT
TAAGAAACTGTGGCCAGGAACCTACCTTGAAAACTGTATTAAATAAAATAGGAGATGAGATCATTGTAAT
AAATGAACTTCTAAATAAATTGGAATTGGAAATTCAGTATCAAGAACAAACCAACAATTCACTCAAGGAA
CTCTGTGAATCTCTTGAAGAAGATTACAAAGACATAGAACATCTTAAAGAAAACGGTCCTTCCCATTTGC
CTCAAGTAACAGTAACCCAGAGCTGTGTTAAGGGATCAGATCTTGATCCTGAAGAACCAATCAAAGTTGA
AGAACCTGAACCCGTAAAGAAGCCTCCCAAAGAGCAAAGAAGTATTAAGGAAATGCCATTTATAACTTGT
GATGAGTTCAATGGTGTTCCTTCGTACATGAAATCCCGCTTAACCTATAATCAAATTAATGATGTTATTA
AAGAAATCAACAAGGCAGTAATTAGTAAATATAAAATCCTACATCAGCCAAAAAAGTCTATGAATTCTGT
GACCAGAAATCTCTATCACAGATTTATTGATGAAGAAACGAAGGATACCAAAGGTCGTTATTTTATAGTG
GAAGCTGACATAAAGGAGTTCACAACTTTGAAAGCTGACAAGAAGTTTCGCGTGTTACTGAATATTTTAC
GACACTGCCGGAGGCTATCAGAGGTCCGAGGGGGAGGACTTACTCGTTATGTTATAACCTGAGGATCCAC
CGGATCTAGATAACTGATCATAATCAGCCATACCACATT
